Addgene plasmid #63914: pYC25
Purpose: (Empty Backbone) Recipient overexpressing vector to construct YFP tagged fusions
Depositing lab: Irene Castano Navarro. Depositing organization: Instituto Potosino de Investigacion Cientifica y Tecnologica. Publication: Expression vectors for C-terminal fusions with fluorescent proteins and epitope tags in Candida glabrata. Yanez-Carrillo P, Orta-Zavalza E, Gutierrez-Escobedo G, Patron-Soberano A, De Las Penas A, Castano I. Fungal Genet Biol. 2015 May 15. pii: S1087-1845(15)00087-0. doi: 10.1016/j.fgb.2015.04.020. PubMed 25986172.
Backbone
  Vector backbone: pYC12
  Backbone size (bp): 5693
  Modifications to backbone: Digested and clonning of YFP casete as BamHI/BglII fragment
  Vector type: Yeast Expression
  Promoter: TEF1 (Saccharomyces cerevisiae)
  Selectable markers: URA3
  Tag / fusion protein: YFP
Growth in bacteria
  Bacterial resistance: Ampicillin, 100 μg/mL
  Growth temperature: 30°C
  Growth strain: DH10B
  Copy number: High Copy
Gene/Insert
  Cloning method: Restriction Enzyme
Terms and licenses: Academic/Nonprofit Terms; Industry Terms: Not Available to Industry
How to cite: pYC25 was a gift from Irene Castano Navarro (Addgene plasmid # 63914 ; http://n2t.net/addgene:63914 ; RRID:Addgene_63914)
