[The description below was written by a language model from this plasmid's Addgene catalogue record and pLannotate feature annotations shown in this document.]
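Description:
pYC25 is an empty yeast expression backbone designed as a recipient vector for building overexpressed, YFP-tagged fusion proteins. According to the associated publication title, it belongs to a vector set made for C-terminal fluorescent protein and epitope tag fusions in Candida glabrata. It was derived from pYC12 by inserting a YFP cassette as a BamHI/BglII fragment. The sequenced plasmid is 6,418 nt. In E. coli it is maintained through a high-copy ColE1/pUC-type origin and selected with ampicillin via the bla gene and its promoter. In yeast, selection relies on the S. cerevisiae URA3 gene under its own promoter, which complements uracil auxotrophy and can be counterselected with 5-FOA. The feature table does not annotate any yeast replication element (CEN/ARS or 2μ), so the record does not state how the plasmid is maintained in yeast. There is also an unannotated stretch downstream of the fluorescent protein, where a terminator might be expected but none is identified.

The expression unit consists of the constitutive S. cerevisiae TEF1 promoter, a short remnant of the pBluescript multiple cloning site, and then a yellow fluorescent protein coding sequence that the annotation software matched to mVenus-Q69M. A further polylinker fragment follows. A gene of interest cloned by restriction digestion into the sites between the promoter and YFP would be expressed strongly as a fusion carrying YFP at its C-terminus, suitable for localisation or expression studies. The remaining annotated features are pBluescript-type and pBR322-derived carry-over: the lac promoter/operator, lacZα, lacI, bom and rop fragments, flanking T3 and T7 promoters, and an f1 origin for single-stranded DNA production.
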