Features (pLannotate 1.2.2; 20 found; start..end, strand, type, name):
    666..737     +  promoter       AmpR promoter: bla
    738..1598    +  CDS            AmpR: β-lactamase; bla; confers resistance to ampicillin, carbenicillin, and related antibiotics
   1769..2357    +  rep_origin     ori: high-copy-number ColE1/pMB1/pBR322/pUC origin of replication
   2540..2632    +  CDS            lacI (fragment): lac repressor; lacI; The lac repressor binds to the lac operator to inhibit transcription in E. coli. This inhibition can be relieved by adding lactose or isopropyl-β-D-thiogalactopyranoside (IPTG).
   2645..2666    +  protein_bind   CAP binding site: CAP binding activates transcription in the presence of cAMP. E. coli catabolite activator protein
   2681..2711    +  promoter       lac promoter: promoter for the E. coli lac operon
   2719..2735    +  protein_bind   lac operator: The lac repressor binds to the lac operator to inhibit transcription in E. coli. This inhibition can be relieved by adding lactose or isopropyl-β-D-thiogalactopyranoside (IPTG). lac repressor encoded by lacI
   2780..2798    +  promoter       T3 promoter: promoter for bacteriophage T3 RNA polymerase
   2816..3214    +  promoter       TEF1 promoter: S. cerevisiae TEF1; promoter for EF-1α
   3218..3235    +  misc_feature   MCS (fragment): pBluescript multiple cloning site
   3235..3951    +  CDS            mVenus-Q69M: mVenus-Q69M is a basic (constitutively fluorescent) yellow fluorescent protein published in 2010, derived from Aequorea victoria. It is reported to be a very rapidly-maturing monomer.
   3956..4011    +  misc_feature   MCS (fragment): pBluescript multiple cloning site
   4424..4442    -  promoter       T7 promoter: promoter for bacteriophage T7 RNA polymerase
   4450..4605    +  CDS            lacZα (fragment): LacZα fragment of β-galactosidase; lacZ fragment
   4613..5068    +  rep_origin     f1 ori (sequence partly withheld): f1 bacteriophage origin of replication; arrow indicates direction of (+) strand synthesis
   5069..5120    -  misc_feature   bom (fragment): basis of mobility region from pBR322
   5199..6002    -  CDS            URA3: orotidine-5'-phosphate decarboxylase, required for uracil biosynthesis; S. cerevisiae URA3; yeast auxotrophic marker, counterselectable with 5-fluoroorotic acid (5-FOA)
   6003..6218    -  promoter       URA3 promoter: S. cerevisiae URA3
   6233..6282    -  misc_feature   bom (fragment): basis of mobility region from pBR322
   6384..1       -  CDS            rop (fragment) (across the origin): Rop protein, which maintains plasmids at low copy number; rop
>Addgene plasmid #63914 | pYC25 | depositor full sequence | sequence record 106675 | pYC25 sequence 6418 bps
GACGAAAGGGCCTCGTGATACGCCTATTTTTATAGGTTAATGTCATGATAATAATGGTTTCTTAGCAGGT
TAGACTAACATGCAAAAAGTTTATATTCATTTTTGTAGTTATTCTTGTTTTCATTAGGATGATTACACAC
TGTGGATGTGGATTAATCGATCATTGTTAATTTAGTGTAGCTACTACCATTTCAAACAAAACGTAAATTC
TTGCAGTCGTACTGGATCTGTGAATCTATTAGTATATATGAATTAAAGTAGCTTGTACATATTATTCTGT
TGAATCATATCGCAGAGCATTGGTTGAAATCCAAAATATAAAAATGTAATATCACAAAAAATAATACTAA
TTCTAACATTAATGGGTCAGATTTTTAGTGAATACTTAAATTTATAATATCGTCTATTTAAGCTAGCAAA
TGGAACAACATTTAAAGTAAGAACATCATATCTACATGAAAATGTATATTTCAATCTGACTAATAACGCA
GAGCACATCTTTCAGTGATGTCTGTCACATGATCAAAAAGAATTGTATTTAAATAATTCATAATAAAAGC
TTAAAAAATTACAATAATGAAAATAAAGTAAATAATGACATGGGTAAGAGTTCCGAAATAGAATCTTAGT
GTACAAAACAAAAATTGCATCATTAGAGATCCCCACATTCAAATATGTATCCGCTCATGAGACAATAACC
CTGATAAATGCTTCAATAATATTGAAAAAGGAAGAGTATGAGTATTCAACATTTCCGTGTCGCCCTTATT
CCCTTTTTTGCGGCATTTTGCCTTCCTGTTTTTGCTCACCCAGAAACGCTGGTGAAAGTAAAAGATGCTG
AAGATCAGTTGGGTGCACGAGTGGGTTACATCGAACTGGATCTCAACAGCGGTAAGATCCTTGAGAGTTT
TCGCCCCGAAGAACGTTTTCCAATGATGAGCACTTTTAAAGTTCTGCTATGTGGCGCGGTATTATCCCGT
ATTGACGCCGGGCAAGAGCAACTCGGTCGCCGCATACACTATTCTCAGAATGACTTGGTTGAGTACTCAC
CAGTCACAGAAAAGCATCTTACGGATGGCATGACAGTAAGAGAATTATGCAGTGCTGCCATAACCATGAG
TGATAACACTGCGGCCAACTTACTTCTGACAACGATCGGAGGACCGAAGGAGCTAACCGCTTTTTTGCAC
AACATGGGGGATCATGTAACTCGCCTTGATCGTTGGGAACCGGAGCTGAATGAAGCCATACCAAACGACG
AGCGTGACACCACGATGCCTGTAGCAATGGCAACAACGTTGCGCAAACTATTAACTGGCGAACTACTTAC
TCTAGCTTCCCGGCAACAATTAATAGACTGGATGGAGGCGGATAAAGTTGCAGGACCACTTCTGCGCTCG
GCCCTTCCGGCTGGCTGGTTTATTGCTGATAAATCTGGAGCCGGTGAGCGTGGGTCTCGCGGTATCATTG
CAGCACTGGGGCCAGATGGTAAGCCCTCCCGTATCGTAGTTATCTACACGACGGGGAGTCAGGCAACTAT
GGATGAACGAAATAGACAGATCGCTGAGATAGGTGCCTCACTGATTAAGCATTGGTAACTGTCAGACCAA
GTTTACTCATATATACTTTAGATTGATTTAAAACTTCATTTTTAATTTAAAAGGATCTAGGTGAAGATCC
TTTTTGATAATCTCATGACCAAAATCCCTTAACGTGAGTTTTCGTTCCACTGAGCGTCAGACCCCGTAGA
AAAGATCAAAGGATCTTCTTGAGATCCTTTTTTTCTGCGCGTAATCTGCTGCTTGCAAACAAAAAAACCA
CCGCTACCAGCGGTGGTTTGTTTGCCGGATCAAGAGCTACCAACTCTTTTTCCGAAGGTAACTGGCTTCA
GCAGAGCGCAGATACCAAATACTGTCCTTCTAGTGTAGCCGTAGTTAGGCCACCACTTCAAGAACTCTGT
AGCACCGCCTACATACCTCGCTCTGCTAATCCTGTTACCAGTGGCTGCTGCCAGTGGCGATAAGTCGTGT
CTTACCGGGTTGGACTCAAGACGATAGTTACCGGATAAGGCGCAGCGGTCGGGCTGAACGGGGGGTTCGT
GCACACAGCCCAGCTTGGAGCGAACGACCTACACCGAACTGAGATACCTACAGCGTGAGCTATGAGAAAG
CGCCACGCTTCCCGAAGGGAGAAAGGCGGACAGGTATCCGGTAAGCGGCAGGGTCGGAACAGGAGAGCGC
ACGAGGGAGCTTCCAGGGGGAAACGCCTGGTATCTTTATAGTCCTGTCGGGTTTCGCCACCTCTGACTTG
AGCGTCGATTTTTGTGATGCTCGTCAGGGGGGCGGAGCCTATGGAAAAACGCCAGCAACGCGGCCTTTTT
ACGGTTCCTGGCCTTTTGCTGGCCTTTTGCTCACATGTTCTTTCCTGCGTTATCCCCTGATTCTGTGGAT
AACCGTATTACCGCCTTTGAGTGAGCTGATACCGCTCGCCGCAGCCGAACGACCGAGCGCAGCGAGTCAG
TGAGCGAGGAAGCGGAAGAGCGCCCAATACGCAAACCGCCTCTCCCCGCGCGTTGGCCGATTCATTAATG
CAGCTGGCACGACAGGTTTCCCGACTGGAAAGCGGGCAGTGAGCGCAACGCAATTAATGTGAGTTACCTC
ACTCATTAGGCACCCCAGGCTTTACACTTTATGCTTCCGGCTCCTATGTTGTGTGGAATTGTGAGCGGAT
AACAATTTCACACAGGAAACAGCTATGACCATGATTACGCCAAGCGCGCAATTAACCCTCACTAAAGGGA
ACAAAAGCTGGAGCTCATAGCTTCAAAATGTTTCTACTCCTTTTTTACTCTTCCAGATTTTCTCGGACTC
CGCGCATCGCCGTACCACTTCAAAACACCCAAGCACAGCATACTAAATTTCCCCTCTTTCTTCCTCTAGG
GTGTCGTTAATTACCCGTACTAAAGGTTTGGAAAAGAAAAAAGAGACCGCCTCGTTTCTTTTTCTTCGTC
GAAAAAGGCAATAAAAATTTTTATCACGTTTCTTTTTCTTGAAAATTTTTTTTTTGATTTTTTTCTCTTT
CGATGACCTCCCATTGATATTTAAGTTAATAAACGGTCTTCAATTTCTCAAGTTTCAGTTTCATTTTTCT
TGTTCTATTACAACTTTTTTTACTTCTTGCTCATTAGAAAGAAAGCATAGCAATCTAATCTAAGTTTTCT
AGAACTAGTGGATCCTAATGAGTAAAGGAGAAGAACTTTTCACTGGAGTTGTCCCAATTCTTGTTGAATT
AGATGGTGATGTTAATGGGCACAAATTTTCTGTCAGTGGAGAGGGTGAAGGTGATGCAACATACGGAAAA
CTTACCCTTAAATTGATTTGCACTACTGGAAAACTACCTGTTCCATGGCCAACACTTGTCACTACTTTGG
GTTATGGTCTAATGTGCTTTGCTAGATACCCAGATCATATGAAACGGCATGACTTTTTCAAGAGTGCCAT
GCCCGAAGGTTATGTACAGGAAAGAACTATATTTTTCAAAGATGACGGGAACTACAAGACACGTGCTGAA
GTCAAGTTTGAAGGTGATACCCTTGTTAATAGAATCGAGTTAAAAGGTATTGATTTTAAAGAAGATGGAA
ACATTCTTGGACACAAATTGGAATACAACTATAACTCACACAATGTATACATCACTGCAGACAAACAAAA
GAATGGAATCAAAGCTAACTTCAAAATTAGACACAACATTGAAGATGGAGGTGTTCAACTAGCAGACCAT
TATCAACAAAATACTCCAATTGGCGATGGCCCTGTCCTTTTACCAGACAACCATTACCTGTCCTATCAAT
CTGCCCTTTCGAAAGATCCCAACGAAAAGAGAGACCACATGGTCCTTCTTGAGTTTGTAACAGCTGCTGG
GATTACACATGGCATGGATGAACTATACAAATAGAGATCCCCCGGGCTGCAGGAATTCGATATCAAGCTT
ATCGATACCGTCGACCTCGAGAACACAACCCACAGCTACCACCATCAACAATATTTATATATATAACGTA
CACATAGAAATCACACAAACAGAGTATTTATTCTTAACTACATGAACTACCATCAGACCGTCTGGGCCAC
TATATAATGTGCCATTCATAAACGTGATCACTTTACGTAGCAGGCAACCCCAGGTGAAAATTTTTCAGCG
AGCTGCCAGATTGTCAGGTGAAAAACTGAAAAAAACTTCTGGGCGATGAGCTTGTGGCGGGAAATTAAGT
ATATAAAGCAGTTAGTTTCTTCTGCTTCTTGTGGTTCTGGGTATTCTTGTAATATTTGGAAGAATAGAAA
ATCAAGACTACTGCCTTTCTTTTCATATTATAGAGGAAGAAATACGCACGAACACGATATAGAGGTAAAG
GTACCCAATTCGCCCTATAGTGAGTCGTATTACGCGCGCTCACTGGCCGTCGTTTTACAACGTCGTGACT
GGGAAAACCCTGGCGTTACCCAACTTAATCGCCTTGCAGCACATCCCCCTTTCGCCAGCTGGCGTAATAG
CGAAGAGGCCCGCACCGATCGCCCTTCCCAACAGTTGCGCAGCCTGAATGGCGAATGGCGCG
[124 nt withheld, positions 4613-4736]
C
[91 nt withheld, positions 4738-4828]
A
[49 nt withheld, positions 4830-4878]
CCTTTGACGTTGGAGTCCACGTTCTTT
[37 nt withheld, positions 4906-4942]
ACCCTATCTCGGTCTATTCTTTTGATTTATAAGGGATTTTGCCGATTTCGGCCTATTGGTTAAAAAATGA
GCTGATTTAACAAAAATTTAACGCGAATTTTAACAAAATATTAACGTTTACAATTTCCTGATGCGGTATT
TTCTCCTTACGCATCTGTGCGGTATTTCACACCGCATAGGGTAATAACTGATATAATTAAATTGAAGCTC
TAATTTGTGAGTTTAGTATACATGCATTTACTTATAATACAGTTTTTTAGTTTTGCTGGCCGCATCTTCT
CAAATATGCTTCCCAGCCTGCTTTTCTGTAACGTTCACCCTCTACCTTAGCATCCCTTCCCTTTGCAAAT
AGTCCTCTTCCAACAATAATAATGTCAGATCCTGTAGAGACCACATCATCCACGGTTCTATACTGTTGAC
CCAATGCGTCTCCCTTGTCATCTAAACCCACACCGGGTGTCATAATCAACCAATCGTAACCTTCATCTCT
TCCACCCATGTCTCTTTGAGCAATAAAGCCGATAACAAAATCTTTGTCGCTCTTCGCAATGTCAACAGTA
CCCTTAGTATATTCTCCAGTAGATAGGGAGCCCTTGCATGACAATTCTGCTAACATCAAAAGGCCTCTAG
GTTCCTTTGTTACTTCTTCTGCCGCCTGCTTCAAACCGCTAACAATACCTGGGCCCACCACACCGTGTGC
ATTCGTAATGTCTGCCCATTCTGCTATTCTGTATACACCCGCAGAGTACTGCAATTTGACTGTATTACCA
ATGTCAGCAAATTTTCTGTCTTCGAAGAGTAAAAAATTGTACTTGGCGGATAATGCCTTTAGCGGCTTAA
CTGTGCCCTCCATGGAAAAATCAGTCAAGATATCCACATGTGTTTTTAGTAAACAAATTTTGGGACCTAA
TGCTTCAACTAACTCCAGTAATTCCTTGGTGGTACGAACATCCAATGAAGCACACAAGTTTGTTTGCTTT
TCGTGCATGATATTAAATAGCTTGGCAGCAACAGGACTAGGATGAGTAGCAGCACGTTCCTTATATGTAG
CTTTCGACATGATTTATCTTCGTTTCCTGCAGGTTTTTGTTCTGTGCAGTTGGGTTAAGAATACTGGGCA
ATTTCATGTTTCTTCAACACTACATATGCGTATATATACCAATCTAAGTCTGTGCTCCTTCCTTCGTTCT
TCCTTCTGTTCGGAGATTACCGAATCAAAAAAATTTCAAAGAAACCGAAATCAAAAAAAAGAATAAAAAA
AAAATGATGAATTGAATTGAAAAGCTGTGGTATGGTGCACTCTCAGTACAATCTGCTCTGATGCCGCATA
GTTAAGCCAGCCCCGACACCCGCCAACACCCGCTGACGCGCCCTGACGGGCTTGTCTGCTCCCGGCATCC
GCTTACAGACAAGCTGTGACCGTCTCCGGGAGGTGCATGTGTCAGAGGTTTTCACCGTCATCACCGAAAC
GCGCGA
