>Addgene plasmid #63914 | pYC25 | addgene partial sequence | sequence record 111197 | M13pUC-Fwd 5'-CCCAGTCACGACGTTGTAAAACG-3'
GGGCGAATTGGGTACCTTTACCTCTATATCGTGTTCGTGCGTATTTCTTCCTCTATAATATGAAAAGAAA
GGCAGTAGTCTTGATTTTCTATTCTTCCAAATATTACAAGAATACCCAGAACCACAAGAAGCAGAAGAAA
CTAACTGCTTTATATACTTAATTTCCCGCCACAAGCTCATCGCCCAGAAGTTTTTTTCAGTTTTTCACCT
GACAATCTGGCAGCTCGCTGAAAAATTTTCACCTGGGGTTGCCTGCTACGTAAAGTGATCACGTTTATGA
ATGGCACATTATATAGTGGCCCAGACGGTCTGATGGTAGTTCATGTAGTTAAGAATAAATACTCTGTTTG
TGTGATTTCTATGTGTACGTTATATATATAAATATTGTTGATGGTGGTAGCTGTGGGTTGTGTTCTCGAG
GTCGACGGTATCGATAAGCTTGATATCGAATTCCTGCAGCCCGGGGGATCTCTATTTGTATAGTTCATCC
ATGCCATGTGTAATCCCAGCAGCTGTTACAAACTCAAGAAGGACCATGTGGTCTCTCTTTTCGTTGGGAT
CTTTCGAAAGGGCAGATTGATAGGACAGGTAATGGTTGTCTGGTAAAAGGACAGGGCCATCGCCAATTGG
AGTATTTTGTTGATAATGGTCTGCTAGTTGAACACCTCCATCTTCAATGTTGTGTCTAATTTTGAAGTTA
GCTTTGATTCCATTCTTTTGTTTGTCTGCAGTGATGTATACATTGTGTGAGTTATAGTTGTATTCCAATT
TGTGTCCAAGAATGTTTCCATCTTCTT
