>Addgene plasmid #63914 | pYC25 | addgene partial sequence | sequence record 111249 | M13pUC-Rev 5'-AGCGGATAACAATTTCACACAGG-3'
ATTAACCCTCACTAAAGGGAACAAAAGCTGGAGCTCATAGCTTCAAAATGTTTCTACTCCTTTTTTACTC
TTCCAGATTTTCTCGGACTCCGCGCATCGCCGTACCACTTCAAAACACCCAAGCACAGCATACTAAATTT
CCCCTCTTTCTTCCTCTAGGGTGTCGTTAATTACCCGTACTAAAGGTTTGGAAAAGAAAAAAGAGACCGC
CTCGTTTCTTTTTCTTCGTCGAAAAAGGCAATAAAAATTTTTATCACGTTTCTTTTTCTTGAAAATTTTT
TTTTTGATTTTTTTCTCTTTCGATGACCTCCCATTGATATTTAAGTTAATAAACGGTCTTCAATTTCTCA
AGTTTCAGTTTCATTTTTCTTGTTCTATTACAACTTTTTTTACTTCTTGCTCATTAGAAAGAAAGCATAG
CAATCTAATCTAAGTTTTCTAGAACTAGTGGATCCTAATGAGTAAAGGAGAAGAACTTTTCACTGGAGTT
GTCCCAATTCTTGTTGAATTAGATGGTGATGTTAATGGGCACAAATTTTCTGTCAGTGGAGAGGGTGAAG
GTGATGCAACATACGGAAAACTTACCCTTAAATTGATTTGCACTACTGGAAAACTACCTGTTCCATGGCC
AACACTTGTCACTACTTTGGGTTATGGTCTAATGTGCTTTGCTAGATACCCAGATCATATGAAACGGCAT
GACTTTTTCAAGAGTGCCATGCCCGAAGGTTATGTACAGGAAAGAACTATATTTTTCAAAGATGACGGGA
ACTACAAGACACGTGCTGAAGTCAAGTTTGAAGGTGATACCC
